>Addgene plasmid #14406 | pAG413GPD-Cerulean-ccdB | depositor full sequence | sequence record 8069 | Author sequence
GACGAAAGGGCCTCGTGATACGCCTATTTTTATAGGTTAATGTCATGATAATAATGGTTTCTTAGGACGG
ATCGCTTGCCTGTAACTTACACGCGCCTCGTATCTTTTAATGATGGAATAATTTGGGAATTTACTCTGTG
TTTATTTATTTTTATGTTTTGTATTTGGATTTTAGAAAGTAAATAAAGAAGGTAGAAGAGTTACGGAATG
AAGAAAAAAAAATAAACAAAGGTTTAAAAAATTTCAACAAAAAGCGTACTTTACATATATATTTATTAGA
CAAGAAAAGCAGATTAAATAGATATACATTCGATTAACGATAAGTAAAATGTAAAATCACAGGATTTTCG
TGTGTGGTCTTCTACACAGACAAGATGAAACAATTCGGCATTAATACCTGAGAGCAGGAAGAGCAAGATA
AAAGGTAGTATTTGTTGGCGATCCCCCTAGAGTCTTTTACATCTTCGGAAAACAAAAACTATTTTTTCTT
TAATTTCTTTTTTTACTTTCTATTTTTAATTTATATATTTATATTAAAAAATTTAAATTATAATTATTTT
TATAGCACGTGATGAAAAGGACCCAGGTGGCACTTTTCGGGGAAATGTGCGCGGAACCCCTATTTGTTTA
TTTTTCTAAATACATTCAAATATGTATCCGCTCATGAGACAATAACCCTGATAAATGCTTCAATAATATT
GAAAAAGGAAGAGTATGAGTATTCAACATTTCCGTGTCGCCCTTATTCCCTTTTTTGCGGCATTTTGCCT
TCCTGTTTTTGCTCACCCAGAAACGCTGGTGAAAGTAAAAGATGCTGAAGATCAGTTGGGTGCACGAGTG
GGTTACATCGAACTGGATCTCAACAGCGGTAAGATCCTTGAGAGTTTTCGCCCCGAAGAACGTTTTCCAA
TGATGAGCACTTTTAAAGTTCTGCTATGTGGCGCGGTATTATCCCGTATTGACGCCGGGCAAGAGCAACT
CGGTCGCCGCATACACTATTCTCAGAATGACTTGGTTGAGTACTCACCAGTCACAGAAAAGCATCTTACG
GATGGCATGACAGTAAGAGAATTATGCAGTGCTGCCATAACCATGAGTGATAACACTGCGGCCAACTTAC
TTCTGACAACGATCGGAGGACCGAAGGAGCTAACCGCTTTTTTGCACAACATGGGGGATCATGTAACTCG
CCTTGATCGTTGGGAACCGGAGCTGAATGAAGCCATACCAAACGACGAGCGTGACACCACGATGCCTGTA
GCAATGGCAACAACGTTGCGCAAACTATTAACTGGCGAACTACTTACTCTAGCTTCCCGGCAACAATTAA
TAGACTGGATGGAGGCGGATAAAGTTGCAGGACCACTTCTGCGCTCGGCCCTTCCGGCTGGCTGGTTTAT
TGCTGATAAATCTGGAGCCGGTGAGCGTGGGTCTCGCGGTATCATTGCAGCACTGGGGCCAGATGGTAAG
CCCTCCCGTATCGTAGTTATCTACACGACGGGGAGTCAGGCAACTATGGATGAACGAAATAGACAGATCG
CTGAGATAGGTGCCTCACTGATTAAGCATTGGTAACTGTCAGACCAAGTTTACTCATATATACTTTAGAT
TGATTTAAAACTTCATTTTTAATTTAAAAGGATCTAGGTGAAGATCCTTTTTGATAATCTCATGACCAAA
ATCCCTTAACGTGAGTTTTCGTTCCACTGAGCGTCAGACCCCGTAGAAAAGATCAAAGGATCTTCTTGAG
ATCCTTTTTTTCTGCGCGTAATCTGCTGCTTGCAAACAAAAAAACCACCGCTACCAGCGGTGGTTTGTTT
GCCGGATCAAGAGCTACCAACTCTTTTTCCGAAGGTAACTGGCTTCAGCAGAGCGCAGATACCAAATACT
GTCCTTCTAGTGTAGCCGTAGTTAGGCCACCACTTCAAGAACTCTGTAGCACCGCCTACATACCTCGCTC
TGCTAATCCTGTTACCAGTGGCTGCTGCCAGTGGCGATAAGTCGTGTCTTACCGGGTTGGACTCAAGACG
ATAGTTACCGGATAAGGCGCAGCGGTCGGGCTGAACGGGGGGTTCGTGCACACAGCCCAGCTTGGAGCGA
ACGACCTACACCGAACTGAGATACCTACAGCGTGAGCTATGAGAAAGCGCCACGCTTCCCGAAGGGAGAA
AGGCGGACAGGTATCCGGTAAGCGGCAGGGTCGGAACAGGAGAGCGCACGAGGGAGCTTCCAGGGGGAAA
CGCCTGGTATCTTTATAGTCCTGTCGGGTTTCGCCACCTCTGACTTGAGCGTCGATTTTTGTGATGCTCG
TCAGGGGGGCGGAGCCTATGGAAAAACGCCAGCAACGCGGCCTTTTTACGGTTCCTGGCCTTTTGCTGGC
CTTTTGCTCACATGTTCTTTCCTGCGTTATCCCCTGATTCTGTGGATAACCGTATTACCGCCTTTGAGTG
AGCTGATACCGCTCGCCGCAGCCGAACGACCGAGCGCAGCGAGTCAGTGAGCGAGGAAGCGGAAGAGCGC
CCAATACGCAAACCGCCTCTCCCCGCGCGTTGGCCGATTCATTAATGCAGCTGGCACGACAGGTTTCCCG
ACTGGAAAGCGGGCAGTGAGCGCAACGCAATTAATGTGAGTTACCTCACTCATTAGGCACCCCAGGCTTT
ACACTTTATGCTTCCGGCTCCTATGTTGTGTGGAATTGTGAGCGGATAACAATTTCACACAGGAAACAGC
TATGACCATGATTACGCCAAGCGCGCAATTAACCCTCACTAAAGGGAACAAAAGCTGGAGCTCTTCGAGT
TTATCATTATCAATACTCGCCATTTCAAAGAATACGTAAATAATTAATAGTAGTGATTTTCCTAACTTTA
TTTAGTCAAAAAATTAGCCTTTTAATTCTGCTGTAACCCGTACATGCCCAAAATAGGGGGCGGGTTACAC
AGAATATATAACACCGAAGGTGCCTGGGTGAACAGGTTTATTCCTGGCATCCACTAAATATAATGGAGCC
CGCTTTTTAAGCTGGCATCCAGAAAAAAAAAGAATCCCAGCACCAAAATATTGTTTTCTTCACCAACCAT
CAGTTCATAGGTCCATTCTCTTAGCGCAACTACAGAGAACAGGGGCACAAACAGGCAAAAAACGGGCACA
ACCTCAATGGAGTGATGCAACCTGCCTGGAGTAAATGATGACACAAGGCAATTGACCCACGCATGTATCT
ATCTCATTTTCTTACACCTTCTATTACCTTCTGCTCTCTCTGATTTGGAAAAAGCTGAAAAAAAAGGTTG
AAACCAGTTCCCTGAAATTATTCCCCTACTTGACTAATAAGTATATAAAGACGGTAGGTATTGATTGTAA
TTCTGTAAATCTATTTCTTAAACTTCTTAAATTCTACTTTTATAGTTAGTCTTTTTTTTAGTTTTAAAAC
ACCAGAACTTAGTTTCGACGGATTCTAGAACTAGTGGATCCCCCGGGACAAAATGGTGAGCAAGGGCGAG
GAGCTGTTCACCGGGGTGGTGCCCATCCTGGTCGAGCTGGACGGCGACGTAAACGGCCACAAGTTCAGCG
TGTCCGGCGAGGGCGAGGGCGATGCCACCTACGGCAAGCTGACCCTGAAGTTCATCTGCACCACCGGCAA
GCTGCCCGTGCCCTGGCCCACCCTCGTGACCACCCTGACCTGGGGCGTGCAGTGCTTCGCCCGCTACCCC
GACCACATGAAGCAGCACGACTTCTTCAAGTCCGCCATGCCCGAAGGCTACGTCCAGGAGCGCACCATCT
TCTTCAAGGACGACGGCAACTACAAGACCCGCGCCGAGGTGAAGTTCGAGGGCGACACCCTGGTGAACCG
CATCGAGCTGAAGGGCATCGACTTCAAGGAGGACGGCAACATCCTGGGGCACAAGCTGGAGTACAACTAC
ATCAGCGACAACGTCTATATCACCGCCGACAAGCAGAAGAACGGCATCAAGGCCAACTTCAAGATCCGCC
ACAACATCGAGGACGGCAGCGTGCAGCTCGCCGACCACTACCAGCAGAACACCCCCATCGGCGACGGCCC
CGTGCTGCTGCCCGACAACCACTACCTGAGCACCCAGTCCAAGCTGAGCAAAGACCCCAACGAGAAGCGC
GATCACATGGTCCTGCTGGAGTTCGTGACCGCCGCCGGGATCACTCTCGGCATGGACGAGCTGTACAAGG
GTGGACCAGGTGGTGGACATCAAACAAGTTTGTACAAAAAAGCTGAACGAGAAACGTAAAATGATATAAA
TATCAATATATTAAATTAGATTTTGCATAAAAAACAGACTACATAATACTGTAAAACACAACATATCCAG
TCACTATGGCGGCCGCATTAGGCACCCCAGGCTTTACACTTTATGCTTCCGGCTCGTATAATGTGTGGAT
TTTGAGTTAGGATCCGTCGAGATTTTCAGGAGCTAAGGAAGCTAAAATGGAGAAAAAAATCACTGGATAT
ACCACCGTTGATATATCCCAATGGCATCGTAAAGAACATTTTGAGGCATTTCAGTCAGTTGCTCAATGTA
CCTATAACCAGACCGTTCAGCTGGATATTACGGCCTTTTTAAAGACCGTAAAGAAAAATAAGCACAAGTT
TTATCCGGCCTTTATTCACATTCTTGCCCGCCTGATGAATGCTCATCCGGAATTCCGTATGGCAATGAAA
GACGGTGAGCTGGTGATATGGGATAGTGTTCACCCTTGTTACACCGTTTTCCATGAGCAAACTGAAACGT
TTTCATCGCTCTGGAGTGAATACCACGACGATTTCCGGCAGTTTCTACACATATATTCGCAAGATGTGGC
GTGTTACGGTGAAAACCTGGCCTATTTCCCTAAAGGGTTTATTGAGAATATGTTTTTCGTCTCAGCCAAT
CCCTGGGTGAGTTTCACCAGTTTTGATTTAAACGTGGCCAATATGGACAACTTCTTCGCCCCCGTTTTCA
CCATGGGCAAATATTATACGCAAGGCGACAAGGTGCTGATGCCGCTGGCGATTCAGGTTCATCATGCCGT
CTGTGATGGCTTCCATGTCGGCAGAATGCTTAATGAATTACAACAGTACTGCGATGAGTGGCAGGGCGGG
GCGTAAACGCCGCGTGGATCCGGCTTACTAAAAGCCAGATAACAGTATGCGTATTTGCGCGCTGATTTTT
GCGGTATAAGAATATATACTGATATGTATACCCGAAGTATGTCAAAAAGAGGTATGCTATGAAGCAGCGT
ATTACAGTGACAGTTGACAGCGACAGCTATCAGTTGCTCAAGGCATATATGATGTCAATATCTCCGGTCT
GGTAAGCACAACCATGCAGAATGAAGCCCGTCGTCTGCGTGCCGAACGCTGGAAAGCGGAAAATCAGGAA
GGGATGGCTGAGGTCGCCCGGTTTATTGAAATGAACGGCTCTTTTGCTGACGAGAACAGGGGCTGGTGAA
ATGCAGTTTAAGGTTTACACCTATAAAAGAGAGAGCCGTTATCGTCTGTTTGTGGATGTACAGAGTGATA
TTATTGACACGCCCGGGCGACGGATGGTGATCCCCCTGGCCAGTGCACGTCTGCTGTCAGATAAAGTCTC
CCGTGAACTTTACCCGGTGGTGCATATCGGGGATGAAAGCTGGCGCATGATGACCACCGATATGGCCAGT
GTGCCGGTCTCCGTTATCGGGGAAGAAGTGGCTGATCTCAGCCACCGCGAAAATGACATCAAAAACGCCA
TTAACCTGATGTTCTGGGGAATATAAATGTCAGGCTCCCTTATACACAGCCAGTCTGCAGGTCGACCATA
GTGACTGGATATGTTGTGTTTTACAGTATTATGTAGTCTGTTTTTTATGCAAAATCTAATTTAATATATT
GATATTTATATCATTTTACGTTTCTCGTTCAGCTTTCTTGTACAAAGTGGTTCGATGTCATGTAATTAGT
TATGTCACGCTTACATTCACGCCCTCCCCCCACATCCGCTCTAACCGAAAAGGAAGGAGTTAGACAACCT
GAAGTCTAGGTCCCTATTTATTTTTTTATAGTTATGTTAGTATTAAGAACGTTATTTATATTTCAAATTT
TTCTTTTTTTTCTGTACAGACGCGTGTACGCATGTAACATTATACTGAAAACCTTGCTTGAGAAGGTTTT
GGGACGCTCGAAGGCTTTAATTTGCGGCCGGTACCCAATTCGCCCTATAGTGAGTCGTATTACGCGCGCT
CACTGGCCGTCGTTTTACAACGTCGTGACTGGGAAAACCCTGGCGTTACCCAACTTAATCGCCTTGCAGC
ACATCCCCCTTTCGCCAGCTGGCGTAATAGCGAAGAGGCCCGCACCGATCGCCCTTCCCAACAGTTGCGC
AGCCTGAATGGCGAATGGCGCG
[124 nt withheld, positions 6393-6516]
C
[91 nt withheld, positions 6518-6608]
A
[49 nt withheld, positions 6610-6658]
CCTTTGACGTTGGAGTCCACGTTCTTT
[37 nt withheld, positions 6686-6722]
ACCCTATCTCGGTCTATTCTTTTGATTTATAAGGGATTTTGCCGATTTCGGCCTATTGGTTAAAAAATGA
GCTGATTTAACAAAAATTTAACGCGAATTTTAACAAAATATTAACGTTTACAATTTCCTGATGCGGTATT
TTCTCCTTACGCATCTGTGCGGTATTTCACACCGCATAGATCCGTCGAGTTCAAGAGAAAAAAAAAGAAA
AAGCAAAAAGAAAAAAGGAAAGCGCGCCTCGTTCAGAATGACACGTATAGAATGATGCATTACCTTGTCA
TCTTCAGTATCATACTGTTCGTATACATACTTACTGACATTCATAGGTATACATATATACACATGTATAT
ATATCGTATGCTGCAGCTTTAAATAATCGGTGTCACTACATAAGAACACCTTTGGTGGAGGGAACATCGT
TGGTACCATTGGGCGAGGTGGCTTCTCTTATGGCAACCGCAAGAGCCTTGAACGCACTCTCACTACGGTG
ATGATCATTCTTGCCTCGCAGACAATCAACGTGGAGGGTAATTCTGCTAGCCTCTGCAAAGCTTTCAAGA
AAATGCGGGATCATCTCGCAAGAGAGATCTCCTACTTTCTCCCTTTGCAAACCAAGTTCGACAACTGCGT
ACGGCCTGTTCGAAAGATCTACCACCGCTCTGGAAAGTGCCTCATCCAAAGGCGCAAATCCTGATCCAAA
CCTTTTTACTCCACGCGCCAGTAGGGCCTCTTTAAAAGCTTGACCGAGAGCAATCCCGCAGTCTTCAGTG
GTGTGATGGTCGTCTATGTGTAAGTCACCAATGCACTCAACGATTAGCGACCAGCCGGAATGCTTGGCCA
GAGCATGTATCATATGGTCCAGAAACCCTATACCTGTGTGGACGTTAATCACTTGCGATTGTGTGGCCTG
TTCTGCTACTGCTTCTGCCTCTTTTTCTGGGAAGATCGAGTGCTCTATCGCTAGGGGACCACCCTTTAAA
GAGATCGCAATCTGAATCTTGGTTTCATTTGTAATACGCTTTACTAGGGCTTTCTGCTCTGTCATCTTTG
CCTTCGTTTATCTTGCCTGCTCATTTTTTAGTATATTCTTCGAAGAAATCACATTACTTTATATAATGTA
TAATTCATTATGTGATAATGCCAATCGCTAAGAAAAAAAAAGAGTCATCCGCTAGGGGAAAAAAAAAAAT
GAAAATCATTACCGAGGCATAAAAAAATATAGAGTGTACTAGAGGAGGCCAAGAGTAATAGAAAAAGAAA
ATTGCGGGAAAGGACTGTGTTATGACTTCCCTGACTAATGCCGTGTTCAAACGATACCTGGCAGTGACTC
CTAGCGCTCACCAAGCTCTTAAAACGGGAATTTATGGTGCACTCTCAGTACAATCTGCTCTGATGCCGCA
TAGTTAAGCCAGCCCCGACACCCGCCAACACGCGCTGACGCGCCCTGACGGGCTTGTCTGCTCCCGGCAT
CCGCTTACAGACAAGCTGTGACCGTCTCCGGGAGCTGCATGTGTCAGAGGTTTTCACCGTCATCACCGAA
ACGCGCGA
Features (pLannotate 1.2.2; 29 found; start..end, strand, type, name):
     70..573     -  misc_feature   CEN/ARS: S. cerevisiae CEN6 centromere fused to an autonomously replicating sequence
    610..714     +  promoter       AmpR promoter: bla
    715..1575    +  CDS            AmpR: β-lactamase; bla; confers resistance to ampicillin, carbenicillin, and related antibiotics
   1746..2334    +  rep_origin     ori: high-copy-number ColE1/pMB1/pBR322/pUC origin of replication
   2517..2609    +  CDS            lacI (fragment): lac repressor; lacI; The lac repressor binds to the lac operator to inhibit transcription in E. coli. This inhibition can be relieved by adding lactose or isopropyl-β-D-thiogalactopyranoside (IPTG).
   2622..2643    +  protein_bind   CAP binding site: CAP binding activates transcription in the presence of cAMP. E. coli catabolite activator protein
   2658..2688    +  promoter       lac promoter: promoter for the E. coli lac operon
   2696..2712    +  protein_bind   lac operator: The lac repressor binds to the lac operator to inhibit transcription in E. coli. This inhibition can be relieved by adding lactose or isopropyl-β-D-thiogalactopyranoside (IPTG). lac repressor encoded by lacI
   2757..2775    +  promoter       T3 promoter: promoter for bacteriophage T3 RNA polymerase
   2804..3448    +  promoter       GAP promoter: S. cerevisiae TDH3; promoter for glyceraldehyde-3-phosphate dehydrogenase
   3454..3477    +  misc_feature   MCS (fragment): pBluescript multiple cloning site
   3483..4199    +  CDS            SCFP3A: monomeric optimized variant of ECFP (Kremers et al., 2006) mammalian codon-optimized
   4224..4348    +  protein_bind   attR1: mutant version of attR; recombination site for the Gateway® LR reaction LR Clonase™
   4373..4403    +  promoter       lac UV5 promoter: E. coli lac promoter with an "up" mutation
   4427..4456    +  promoter       cat promoter (fragment): promoter of the E. coli cat gene encoding chloramphenicol acetyltransferase
   4457..5116    +  CDS            CmR: chloramphenicol acetyltransferase; cat; confers resistance to chloramphenicol
   5298..5456    +  CDS            ccdA (fragment): CCDA_ECO57 - Also known as H, letA. Experimental evidence at protein level: Swiss-Prot protein existence level 1. Antitoxin component of a type II toxin-antitoxin (TA) system which inhibits the post-segregational killing (PSK) of plasmid-free cells, also referred to as a plasmid addiction system. Binds to and blocks the activity of CcdB; will also remove bound CcdB protein from the CcdB-GyrA complex by forming a CcdA-CcdB complex, a process termed rejuvenation. Functions as a transcriptional corepressor for the ccdAB operon, repression also requires CcdB (By similarity). From Escherichia coli
   5461..5763    +  CDS            ccdB: CCDB_ECOLI - Also known as G, letB, letD. Experimental evidence at protein level: Swiss-Prot protein existence level 1. Toxic component of a type II toxin-antitoxin (TA) system, functioning in plasmid maintainence. Responsible for the post- segregational killing (PSK) of plasmid-free cells, also referred to as a plasmid addiction system. Half-life of over 2 hours. Cell killing by CcdB is accompanied by filamentation, defects in chromosome and plasmid segregation, defects in cell division, formation of anucleate cells, decreased DNA synthesis and plasmid loss. Interferes with the activity of DN
   5807..5931    -  protein_bind   attR2: mutant version of attR; recombination site for the Gateway® LR reaction LR Clonase™
   5938..6185    +  terminator     CYC1 terminator: S. cerevisiae CYC1; transcription terminator for CYC1
   6204..6222    -  promoter       T7 promoter: promoter for bacteriophage T7 RNA polymerase
   6230..6385    +  CDS            lacZα (fragment): LacZα fragment of β-galactosidase; lacZ fragment
   6393..6848    +  rep_origin     f1 ori (sequence partly withheld): f1 bacteriophage origin of replication; arrow indicates direction of (+) strand synthesis
   6849..6900    -  misc_feature   bom (fragment): basis of mobility region from pBR322
   7108..7767    -  CDS            HIS3: imidazoleglycerol-phosphate dehydratase, required for histidine biosynthesis; S. cerevisiae HIS3; yeast auxotrophic marker
   7768..7954    -  promoter       HIS3 promoter: S. cerevisiae HIS3
   8004..8084    +  CDS            MRM1 (fragment): MRM1_YEAST - Also known as PET56 From Saccharomyces cerevisiae (strain ATCC 204508 / S288c) (Baker's yeast).
   8085..8134    -  misc_feature   bom (fragment): basis of mobility region from pBR322
   8236..1       -  CDS            rop (fragment) (across the origin): Rop protein, which maintains plasmids at low copy number; rop
