[The description below was written by a language model from this plasmid's Addgene catalogue record and pLannotate feature annotations shown in this document.]
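Description:
pAG413GPD-Cerulean-ccdB is an empty Gateway destination vector for protein expression in Saccharomyces cerevisiae, built on the pRS413 shuttle backbone. In yeast it is maintained as a low-copy centromeric plasmid through a CEN6/ARS element and selected by the HIS3 auxotrophic marker, expressed from its own promoter. In E. coli it replicates from a ColE1/pUC-type origin and carries ampicillin resistance on the backbone. An f1 origin and remnants of the pBluescript-derived cloning region (lac promoter/operator, lacZα fragment, T3 and T7 promoters) are also present.

The expression unit is driven by the constitutive GPD (TDH3, glyceraldehyde-3-phosphate dehydrogenase) promoter and closed by the CYC1 terminator. Directly downstream of the promoter lies the Cerulean cyan fluorescent protein coding sequence, which the automated annotation labels as the closely related ECFP variant SCFP3A. This is followed by the Gateway cassette: attR1 and attR2 sites flanking a chloramphenicol resistance gene and the ccdB toxin gene. In an LR recombination with an entry clone, the cassette is replaced by the gene of interest, which becomes fused in frame to the C-terminus of Cerulean, giving an N-terminally tagged protein. Because ccdB poisons DNA gyrase in ordinary E. coli strains, unrecombined vector is counter-selected after the reaction, and the empty plasmid itself must be propagated in a ccdB-tolerant strain, where chloramphenicol together with ampicillin retains the cassette.

The plasmid belongs to a suite of yeast Gateway vectors designed for high-throughput genetic analysis, and suits constitutive expression of cyan-tagged fusions for localisation or co-imaging studies. The depositor notes that the supplied full sequence is a reference only and may not match the physical plasmid exactly.
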