Addgene plasmid #14406: pAG413GPD-Cerulean-ccdB
Purpose: (Empty Backbone)
Depositing lab: Susan Lindquist. Depositing organization: Whitehead Institute for Biomedical Research. Publication: A suite of Gateway cloning vectors for high-throughput genetic analysis in Saccharomyces cerevisiae. Alberti S, Gitler AD, Lindquist S. Yeast. 2007 Oct . 24(10):913-9. 10.1002/yea.1502 PubMed 17583893.
Backbone
  Vector backbone: pRS413
  Vector type: Yeast Expression ; Gateway Destination
  Selectable markers: HIS3
Growth in bacteria
  Bacterial resistance: Chloramphenicol and Ampicillin, 25 & 100 μg/mL
  Growth temperature: 37°C
  Growth strain: ccdB Survival
  Growth instructions: DB3.1, ccdB Survival
  Copy number: Unknown
Gene/Insert
  Gene/Insert name: None
  Tag / fusion protein: Cerulean (N terminal on backbone)
  Cloning method: Gateway Cloning
  Sequencing primers: 5′ EGFP-C
Terms and licenses: Academic/Nonprofit Terms; Industry Terms: Not Available to Industry
Depositor comments: Type of plasmid: CEN. This plasmid contains the Gateway technology from Invitrogen; Invitrogen requires purchasing of Gateway Clonase for carrying out the Gateway recombinational cloning reaction http://www.invitrogen.com Please note that the full plasmid sequence is provided as a reference only, and may not match the exact sequence of the plasmid.
How to cite: pAG413GPD-Cerulean-ccdB was a gift from Susan Lindquist (Addgene plasmid # 14406 ; http://n2t.net/addgene:14406 ; RRID:Addgene_14406)
