>Addgene plasmid #14406 | pAG413GPD-Cerulean-ccdB | addgene partial sequence | sequence record 21091 | 14406 with pRS_marker
TTTAGAGCTTGGTGAGCGCTAGGAGTCACTGCCAGGTATCGTTTGAACACGGCATTAGTCAGGGAAGTCA
TAACACAGTCCTTTCCCGCAATTTTCTTTTTCTATTACTCTTGGCCTCCTCTAGTACACTCTATATTTTT
TTATGCCTCGGTAATGATTTTCATTTTTTTTTTTCCACCTAGCGGATGACTCTTTTTTTTTCTTAACGAT
TGGCATTATCACATAATGAATTATACATTATATAAAGTAATGGGATTTCTTCGAAAAATATACTAAAAAA
TGAACAGGCAAGAAAAACGAAGGGAAAAATGAAAGAACAAAAAGCCCTAATAAAGCGTATTACAAATGAA
ACCAAAATTCAAAATGGGATCTCTTTAAAGGGTGGTCCCCTAACGATAAAACACTCCATCTTCCCAAAAA
AAGAAGCAAAAGCAGTAACAAAACAGGGCACACAATCCCAAGTGATTAACGTCCACACAGGTATAAGGTT
TCCGGAACATATGAAACATGGTCTGGCCAAACATTCCGGCTGGTCGCTAATCCTTGAATGGATTGGTGAA
TTACACATAAACCAACATCACACCACTGA
