>Addgene plasmid #14406 | pAG413GPD-Cerulean-ccdB | addgene partial sequence | sequence record 21092 | 14406 with EXFP-R
TAGCCTTCGGGCATGGCGGACTTGAAGAAGTCGTGCTGCTTCATGTGGTCGGGGTAGCGGGCGAAGCACT
GCACGCCCCAGGTCAGGGTGGTCACGAGGGTGGGCCAGGGCACGGGCAGCTTGCCGGTGGTGCAGATGAA
CTTCAGGGTCAGCTTGCCGTAGGTGGCATCGCCCTCGCCCTCGCCGGACACGCTGAACTTGTGGCCGTTT
ACGTCGCCGTCCAGCTCGACCAGGATGGGCACCACCCCGGTGAACAGCTCCTCGCCCTTGCTCACCATTT
TGTCCCGGGGGATCCACTAGTTCTAGAATCCGTCGAAACTAAGTTCTGGTGTTTTAAAACTAAAAAAAAG
ACTAACTATAAAAGTAGAATTTAAGAAGTTTAAGAAATAGATTTACAGAATTACAATCAATACCTACCGT
CTTTATATACTTATTAGTCAAGTAGGGGAATAATTTCAGGGAACTGGTTTCAACCTTTTTTTTCAGCTTT
TTCCAAATCAGAGAGAGCAGAAGGTAATAGAAGGTGTAAGAAAATGAGATAGATACATGCGTGGGTCAAT
TGCCTTGTGTCATCATTTACTCCAGGCAGGTTGCATCACTCCATTGAGGTTGTGCCCGTTTTTTGCCTGT
TTGTGCCCCTGTTCTCTGT
